Addgene plasmid #169071: GFP-Rab9a
Purpose: Express human Rab9a in mammalian cells
Depositing lab: Gia Voeltz. Depositing organization: University of Colorado, Boulder. Publication: Reticulon-3 Promotes Endosome Maturation at ER Membrane Contact Sites. Wu H, Voeltz GK. Dev Cell. 2021 Jan 11;56(1):52-66.e7. doi: 10.1016/j.devcel.2020.12.014. PubMed 33434526.
Backbone
  Vector backbone: pAcGFP1-C1
  Backbone manufacturer: Clontech
  Backbone size w/o insert (bp): 4700
  Total vector size (bp): 5298
  Vector type: Mammalian Expression
  Selectable markers: Neomycin (select with G418)
Growth in bacteria
  Bacterial resistance: Kanamycin, 50 μg/mL
  Growth temperature: 37°C
  Growth strain: DH5alpha
  Copy number: High Copy
Gene/Insert
  Gene/Insert name: Rab9a
  Species: H. sapiens (human)
  Insert size (bp): 610
  GenBank ID: NM_004251.5
  Entrez Gene: RAB9A (a.k.a. RAB9)
  Promoter: CMV
  Tag / fusion protein: acGFP1 (N terminal on backbone)
  Cloning method: Restriction Enzyme; 5′ cloning site XhoI (not destroyed); 3′ cloning site BamHI (not destroyed)
  Sequencing primers: 5′ CGCAAATGGGCGGTAGGCGTG; 3′ CAAATGTGGTATGGCTGATT
Terms and licenses: Academic/Nonprofit Terms; Industry Terms: Not Available to Industry
How to cite: GFP-Rab9a was a gift from Gia Voeltz (Addgene plasmid # 169071 ; http://n2t.net/addgene:169071 ; RRID:Addgene_169071)
