[The description below was written by a language model from this plasmid's Addgene catalogue record and pLannotate feature annotations shown in this document.]
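Description:
GFP-Rab9a is a mammalian expression plasmid built on the Clontech pAcGFP1-C1 backbone, about 5.3 kb in total, that produces human Rab9a fused at its N terminus to the green fluorescent protein AcGFP1. It replicates in E. coli from a high-copy ColE1/pUC-type origin and also carries an f1 phage origin. A single Tn5 aminoglycoside phosphotransferase gene (NeoR/KanR) serves both hosts. A bacterial bla-type promoter drives it for kanamycin selection in bacteria, and the adjacent SV40 enhancer/early promoter drives it for G418 selection of transfected mammalian cells, with an HSV TK polyadenylation signal downstream. The short annotated ble, bGH poly(A) and SV40 large T antigen fragments appear to be partial backbone matches rather than functional elements.

The expression cassette consists of the human cytomegalovirus immediate early enhancer and promoter, the AcGFP1 coding sequence (a constitutively fluorescent protein derived from Aequorea coerulescens), a short remnant of the multiple cloning site acting as a linker, the RAB9A open reading frame, and an SV40 polyadenylation signal. The Rab9a insert of roughly 600 bp was cloned between XhoI and BamHI sites, both of which are retained. RAB9A is a small GTPase involved in transport between endosomes and the trans-Golgi network. Placing the fluorescent tag at the N terminus leaves the C terminus free, which in Rab proteins is generally the site of lipid modification needed for membrane association. The stated purpose is expression of human Rab9a in mammalian cells, and the associated publication concerns endosome maturation at ER membrane contact sites, which is consistent with use as a fluorescent marker for Rab9a-positive endosomal compartments in imaging experiments.
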