Features (pLannotate 1.2.2; 15 found; start..end, strand, type, name):
     61..364     +  enhancer       CMV enhancer: human cytomegalovirus immediate early enhancer
    365..568     +  promoter       CMV promoter: human cytomegalovirus (CMV) immediate early promoter
    613..1329    +  CDS            AcGFP1: AcGFP1 is a basic (constitutively fluorescent) green fluorescent protein, derived from Aequorea coerulescens.
   1330..1350    +  misc_feature   MCS (fragment): multiple cloning site
   1351..1953    +  CDS            RAB9A: RAB9A_HUMAN - Also known as RAB9. Experimental evidence at protein level: Swiss-Prot protein existence level 1. Involved in the transport of proteins between the endosomes and the trans Golgi network. Involved in the recruitment of SGSM2 to melanosomes and is required for the proper trafficking of melanogenic enzymes TYR, TYRP1 and DCT/TYRP2 to melanosomes in melanocytes. From Homo sapiens (Human).
   1979..2063    +  CDS            large T antigen (fragment): large T antigen from SV40 (simian virus 40)
   2086..2207    +  polyA_signal   SV40 poly(A) signal: SV40 polyadenylation signal
   2241..2669    -  rep_origin     f1 ori (sequence partly withheld): f1 bacteriophage origin of replication; arrow indicates direction of (+) strand synthesis
   2696..2800    +  promoter       AmpR promoter: bla
   2802..3159    +  promoter       SV40 promoter: SV40 enhancer and early promoter
   3194..3988    +  CDS            NeoR/KanR: aminoglycoside phosphotransferase from Tn5; aph(3')-II (or nptII); confers resistance to neomycin, kanamycin, and G418 (Geneticin®)
   4009..4161    +  CDS            ble (fragment): BLE_KLEPN - Experimental evidence at protein level: Swiss-Prot protein existence level 1. Binding protein with a strong affinity to the bleomycin family of antibiotics. Binds to CL990; an antimitotic-antibiotic compound. From Klebsiella pneumoniae.
   4220..4267    +  polyA_signal   HSV TK poly(A) signal: herpes simplex virus thymidine kinase polyadenylation signal (Cole and Stacy, 1985)
   4358..4374    -  polyA_signal   bGH poly(A) signal (fragment): bovine growth hormone polyadenylation signal
   4596..5184    +  rep_origin     ori: high-copy-number ColE1/pMB1/pBR322/pUC origin of replication
>Addgene plasmid #169071 | GFP-Rab9a | addgene full sequence | sequence record 338239 | Addgene NGS Result
TAGTTATTAATAGTAATCAATTACGGGGTCATTAGTTCATAGCCCATATATGGAGTTCCGCGTTACATAA
CTTACGGTAAATGGCCCGCCTGGCTGACCGCCCAACGACCCCCGCCCATTGACGTCAATAATGACGTATG
TTCCCATAGTAACGCCAATAGGGACTTTCCATTGACGTCAATGGGTGGAGTATTTACGGTAAACTGCCCA
CTTGGCAGTACATCAAGTGTATCATATGCCAAGTACGCCCCCTATTGACGTCAATGACGGTAAATGGCCC
GCCTGGCATTATGCCCAGTACATGACCTTATGGGACTTTCCTACTTGGCAGTACATCTACGTATTAGTCA
TCGCTATTACCATGGTGATGCGGTTTTGGCAGTACATCAATGGGCGTGGATAGCGGTTTGACTCACGGGG
ATTTCCAAGTCTCCACCCCATTGACGTCAATGGGAGTTTGTTTTGGCACCAAAATCAACGGGACTTTCCA
AAATGTCGTAACAACTCCGCCCCATTGACGCAAATGGGCGGTAGGCGTGTACGGTGGGAGGTCTATATAA
GCAGAGCTGGTTTAGTGAACCGTCAGATCCGCTAGCGCTACCGGTCGCCACCATGGTGAGCAAGGGCGCC
GAGCTGTTCACCGGCATCGTGCCCATCCTGATCGAGCTGAATGGCGATGTGAATGGCCACAAGTTCAGCG
TGAGCGGCGAGGGCGAGGGCGATGCCACCTACGGCAAGCTGACCCTGAAGTTCATCTGCACCACCGGCAA
GCTGCCTGTGCCCTGGCCCACCCTGGTGACCACCCTGAGCTACGGCGTGCAGTGCTTCTCACGCTACCCC
GATCACATGAAGCAGCACGACTTCTTCAAGAGCGCCATGCCTGAGGGCTACATCCAGGAGCGCACCATCT
TCTTCGAGGATGACGGCAACTACAAGTCGCGCGCCGAGGTGAAGTTCGAGGGCGATACCCTGGTGAATCG
CATCGAGCTGACCGGCACCGATTTCAAGGAGGATGGCAACATCCTGGGCAATAAGATGGAGTACAACTAC
AACGCCCACAATGTGTACATCATGACCGACAAGGCCAAGAATGGCATCAAGGTGAACTTCAAGATCCGCC
ACAACATCGAGGATGGCAGCGTGCAGCTGGCCGACCACTACCAGCAGAATACCCCCATCGGCGATGGCCC
TGTGCTGCTGCCCGATAACCACTACCTGTCCACCCAGAGCGCCCTGTCCAAGGACCCCAACGAGAAGCGC
GATCACATGATCTACTTCGGCTTCGTGACCGCCGCCGCCATCACCCACGGCATGGATGAGCTGTACAAGT
CCGGACTCAGATCTCGAGCTATGGCAGGAAAATCATCACTTTTTAAAGTAATTCTCCTTGGAGATGGTGG
AGTTGGGAAGAGTTCACTTATGAACAGATATGTAACTAATAAGTTTGATACCCAGCTCTTCCATACAATA
GGTGTGGAATTTTTAAATAAAGATTTGGAAGTGGATGGACATTTTGTTACCATGCAGATTTGGGACACGG
CAGGTCAGGAGCGATTCCGAAGCCTGAGGACACCATTTTACAGAGGTTCTGACTGCTGCCTGCTTACTTT
TAGTGTCGATGATTCACAAAGCTTCCAGAACTTAAGTAACTGGAAGAAAGAATTCATATATTATGCAGAT
GTGAAAGAGCCTGAGAGCTTTCCTTTTGTGATTCTGGGTAACAAGATTGACATAAGCGAACGGCAGGTGT
CTACAGAAGAAGCCCAAGCTTGGTGCAGGGACAACGGCGACTATCCTTATTTTGAAACAAGTGCAAAAGA
TGCCACAAATGTGGCAGCAGCCTTTGAGGAAGCGGTTCGAAGAGTTCTTGCTACCGAGGATAGGTCAGAT
CATTTGATTCAGACAGACACAGTCAATCTTCACCGAAAGCCCAAGCCTAGCTCATCTTGCTGTTGAGGAT
CCACCGGATCTAGATAACTGATCATAATCAGCCATACCACATTTGTAGAGGTTTTACTTGCTTTAAAAAA
CCTCCCACACCTCCCCCTGAACCTGAAACATAAAATGAATGCAATTGTTGTTGTTAACTTGTTTATTGCA
GCTTATAATGGTTACAAATAAAGCAATAGCATCACAAATTTCACAAATAAAGCATTTTTTTCACTGCATT
CTAGTTGTGGTTTGTCCAAACTCATCAATGTATCTTAACGCGTAAATTGTAAGCGTTAATATTTTGTTAA
AATTCGCGTTAAATTTTTGTTAAATCAGCTCATTTTTTAACCAATAGGCCGAAATCGGCAAAATCCCTTA
TAAATCAAAAGAATAGACCGAGATAGGGT
[37 nt withheld, positions 2340-2376]
AAAGAACGTGGACTCCAACGTCAAAGG
[49 nt withheld, positions 2404-2452]
T
[91 nt withheld, positions 2454-2544]
G
[124 nt withheld, positions 2546-2669]
CAGGTGGCACTTTTCGGGGAAATGTGCGCGGAACCCCTATTTGTTTATTTTTCTAAATACATTCAAATAT
GTATCCGCTCATGAGACAATAACCCTGATAAATGCTTCAATAATATTGAAAAAGGAAGAGTCCTGAGGCG
GAAAGAACCAGCTGTGGAATGTGTGTCAGTTAGGGTGTGGAAAGTCCCCAGGCTCCCCAGCAGGCAGAAG
TATGCAAAGCATGCATCTCAATTAGTCAGCAACCAGGTGTGGAAAGTCCCCAGGCTCCCCAGCAGGCAGA
AGTATGCAAAGCATGCATCTCAATTAGTCAGCAACCATAGTCCCGCCCCTAACTCCGCCCATCCCGCCCC
TAACTCCGCCCAGTTCCGCCCATTCTCCGCCCCATGGCTGACTAATTTTTTTTATTTATGCAGAGGCCGA
GGCCGCCTCGGCCTCTGAGCTATTCCAGAAGTAGTGAGGAGGCTTTTTTGGAGGCCTAGGCTTTTGCAAA
GATCGATCAAGAGACAGGATGAGGATCGTTTCGCATGATTGAACAAGATGGATTGCACGCAGGTTCTCCG
GCCGCTTGGGTGGAGAGGCTATTCGGCTATGACTGGGCACAACAGACAATCGGCTGCTCTGATGCCGCCG
TGTTCCGGCTGTCAGCGCAGGGGCGCCCGGTTCTTTTTGTCAAGACCGACCTGTCCGGTGCCCTGAATGA
ACTGCAAGACGAGGCAGCGCGGCTATCGTGGCTGGCCACGACGGGCGTTCCTTGCGCAGCTGTGCTCGAC
GTTGTCACTGAAGCGGGAAGGGACTGGCTGCTATTGGGCGAAGTGCCGGGGCAGGATCTCCTGTCATCTC
ACCTTGCTCCTGCCGAGAAAGTATCCATCATGGCTGATGCAATGCGGCGGCTGCATACGCTTGATCCGGC
TACCTGCCCATTCGACCACCAAGCGAAACATCGCATCGAGCGAGCACGTACTCGGATGGAAGCCGGTCTT
GTCGATCAGGATGATCTGGACGAAGAGCATCAGGGGCTCGCGCCAGCCGAACTGTTCGCCAGGCTCAAGG
CGAGCATGCCCGACGGCGAGGATCTCGTCGTGACCCATGGCGATGCCTGCTTGCCGAATATCATGGTGGA
AAATGGCCGCTTTTCTGGATTCATCGACTGTGGCCGGCTGGGTGTGGCGGACCGCTATCAGGACATAGCG
TTGGCTACCCGTGATATTGCTGAAGAGCTTGGCGGCGAATGGGCTGACCGCTTCCTCGTGCTTTACGGTA
TCGCCGCTCCCGATTCGCAGCGCATCGCCTTCTATCGCCTTCTTGACGAGTTCTTCTGAGCGGGACTCTG
GGGTTCGAAATGACCGACCAAGCGACGCCCAACCTGCCATCACGAGATTTCGATTCCACCGCCGCCTTCT
ATGAAAGGTTGGGCTTCGGAATCGTTTTCCGGGACGCCGGCTGGATGATCCTCCAGCGCGGGGATCTCAT
GCTGGAGTTCTTCGCCCACCCTAGGGGGAGGCTAACTGAAACACGGAAGGAGACAATACCGGAAGGAACC
CGCGCTATGACGGCAATAAAAAGACAGAATAAAACGCACGGTGTTGGGTCGTTTGTTCATAAACGCGGGG
TTCGGTCCCAGGGCTGGCACTCTGTCGATACCCCACCGAGACCCCATTGGGGCCAATACGCCCGCGTTTC
TTCCTTTTCCCCACCCCACCCCCCAAGTTCGGGTGAAGGCCCAGGGCTCGCAGCCAACGTCGGGGCGGCA
GGCCCTGCCATAGCCTCAGGTTACTCATATATACTTTAGATTGATTTAAAACTTCATTTTTAATTTAAAA
GGATCTAGGTGAAGATCCTTTTTGATAATCTCATGACCAAAATCCCTTAACGTGAGTTTTCGTTCCACTG
AGCGTCAGACCCCGTAGAAAAGATCAAAGGATCTTCTTGAGATCCTTTTTTTCTGCGCGTAATCTGCTGC
TTGCAAACAAAAAAACCACCGCTACCAGCGGTGGTTTGTTTGCCGGATCAAGAGCTACCAACTCTTTTTC
CGAAGGTAACTGGCTTCAGCAGAGCGCAGATACCAAATACTGTTCTTCTAGTGTAGCCGTAGTTAGGCCA
CCACTTCAAGAACTCTGTAGCACCGCCTACATACCTCGCTCTGCTAATCCTGTTACCAGTGGCTGCTGCC
AGTGGCGATAAGTCGTGTCTTACCGGGTTGGACTCAAGACGATAGTTACCGGATAAGGCGCAGCGGTCGG
GCTGAACGGGGGGTTCGTGCACACAGCCCAGCTTGGAGCGAACGACCTACACCGAACTGAGATACCTACA
GCGTGAGCTATGAGAAAGCGCCACGCTTCCCGAAGGGAGAAAGGCGGACAGGTATCCGGTAAGCGGCAGG
GTCGGAACAGGAGAGCGCACGAGGGAGCTTCCAGGGGGAAACGCCTGGTATCTTTATAGTCCTGTCGGGT
TTCGCCACCTCTGACTTGAGCGTCGATTTTTGTGATGCTCGTCAGGGGGGCGGAGCCTATGGAAAAACGC
CAGCAACGCGGCCTTTTTACGGTTCCTGGCCTTTTGCTGGCCTTTTGCTCACATGTTCTTTCCTGCGTTA
TCCCCTGATTCTGTGGATAACCGTATTACCGCCATGCAT
